>Addgene plasmid #228256 | SJZ2-TRP1 | addgene full sequence | sequence record 454020 | Addgene NGS Result
GACGTCATTTAGGTGACACTATAGAGCGGCCGCCAGCTGAAGCTTCGTACGCAGCAGGTCGACGGATCGG
TGACGGAGCTGGCTTAATTAATCCTAGGTGAGGCGCGCCTAGGGATAACAGGGTAATTTTGAGTTATTCA
TTTCCAGCACTTCCAGGATAAAAGTTACTACCAACTGAAAACAAGAGAAACCGCCGTGAAACTATGGAGC
ACTACAGTTAAAACACCACTAACTCCACTCTGTTGACTTTTATCTGTAACTCCTCATGACAACCTTGTTG
ATAATTATCTCAAGATGACGATATTTACATTGTCATTATATTCCATTTTCGCGTCTCATATGTTACCCGT
ATCAAAGAGTATAACCCTATCAATAAGTGATGTGTATCATTTATAAACCTCATATTTTAAGAATAAACCT
ATATAATATAGGAATATACCCTGAAAATAGTTAGAGGTCTACAATGCCCCTATTTTACCTCCAGAATTAT
AATCTCCTTAAGACTTCAACTAGAAGTGGTATTTACTAGCACACTGTGAAACAGTAGCGTCAAGTCGGTA
GTAAACATCAATCGCGTCCCAACTGCAAGAGCTACTAGAAGTAAACACAGTCTTACCCAAACTAAGGATG
CTCGTTAAAGTGTGTGGTTTGCAAACCGTTGAAGCTGCAAAGACTGCTGTGGATGATGGTGCTGATTACT
TAGGTATCATTTGTGTTCCCGGTAGGAAAAGAACCATTGACTCATCTGTTGCGAAAGGTATTTCAACTGC
AGTTCACCAACAAGAGAACGTGAAAGGTACTAAACTAGTCGGGGTGTTTAGAAATCAGTCCGTTGATGAT
GTCCTTCAACTGTACCACGAATATAATCTAGATGTGATACAATTACATGGAGATGAAGATATTAAAGAAT
ACAGATCTTTGATCCCATCTTCAATTCCAATCATTAAGAGGTTCCAGTTCCCACAGGATTGTGAATTACT
ACTGGACCTGTATGAACACGTAGACAATGTGCTGACGTTGTTCGATTCTGGTGAAGGTGGCACTGGTGAG
AAATTGAATTGGAGTGCAATTTCCAGTTGGTCTGCAAGTCATCCCGAGATAAAATTCATTATCGCTGGTG
GATTGAATCCTGATAACGTTTCTGTTGCCATTAATATGTTACCAAATGCGATCGGTGTCGATGTAAGTGG
AGGAGTAGAGACTGATGGTATCAAGGATTTAGAAAAGGTAAAGCTATTCATCCAGCAGGCCTCTCAATAG
GCTTAGCGATCGCCCTGTAAAATATCCGAAAAGTTTTACTTTTGCTTTCCTCTGTATTTTTTAATTTTTT
TACGATAAACTAAATCATATAATATTTTATATAGAAATGATAAAAAAAGAATAAGAACAATAATAAAAAA
ATCAATAATATTATTCAATTGTACTTATGAATAAAAAAAAAAATAATAGTGACTTGAAGACTAGGAATAT
CGGTCATTTTCCCCTATAAATAAAAAATAAAAAGAGCTCTTTAATAATAAAAACTTGATAATATCAACAG
TATACAATGTGTATATACGCGAGCTCGATCCACTAGTGGCCTATGCCCGCGGCCTATAGTGAGTCGTATT
AGTTAACTTTTCCATAGGCTCCGCCCCCCTGACGAGCATCACAAAAATCGACGCTCAAGTCAGAGGTGGC
GAAACCCGACAGGACTATAAAGATACCAGGCGTTTCCCCCTGGAAGCTCCCTCGTGCGCTCTCCTGTTCC
GACCCTGCCGCTTACCGGATACCTGTCCGCCTTTCTCCCTTCGGGAAGCGTGGCGCTTTCTCATAGCTCA
CGCTGTAGGTATCTCAGTTCGGTGTAGGTCGTTCGCTCCAAGCTGGGCTGTGTGCACGAACCCCCCGTTC
AGCCCGACCGCTGCGCCTTATCCGGTAACTATCGTCTTGAGTCCAACCCGGTAAGACACGACTTATCGCC
ACTGGCAGCAGCCACTGGTAACAGGATTAGCAGAGCGAGGTATGTAGGCGGTGCTACAGAGTTCTTGAAG
TGGTGGCCTAACTACGGCTACACTAGAAGAACAGTATTTGGTATCTGCGCTCTGCTGAAGCCAGTTACCT
TCGGAAAAAGAGTTGGTAGCTCTTGATCCGGCAAACAAACCACCGCTGGTAGCGGTGGTTTTTTTGTTTG
CAAGCAGCAGATTACGCGCAGAAAAAAAGGATCTCAAGAAGATCCTTTGATCTTTTCTACGGGGTCTGAC
GCTCAGTGGAACGAAAACTCACGTTAAGGGATTTTGGTCATGAGATTATCAAAAAGGATCTTCACCTAGA
TCCTTTTAAATTAAAAATGAAGTTTTAAATCAATCTAAAGTATATATGAGTAAACTTGGTCTGACAGTTA
CCAATGCTTAATCAGTGAGGCACCTATCTCAGCGATCTGTCTATTTCGTTCATCCATAGTTGCCTGACTC
CCCGTCGTGTAGATAACTACGATACGGGAGGGCTTACCATCTGGCCCCAGTGCTGCAATGATACCGCGAG
ACCCACGCTCACCGGCTCCAGATTTATCAGCAATAAACCAGCCAGCCGGAAGGGCCGAGCGCAGAAGTGG
TCCTGCAACTTTATCCGCCTCCATCCAGTCTATTAATTGTTGCCGGGAAGCTAGAGTAAGTAGTTCGCCA
GTTAATAGTTTGCGCAACGTTGTTGCCATTGCTACAGGCATCGTGGTGTCACGCTCGTCGTTTGGTATGG
CTTCATTCAGCTCCGGTTCCCAACGATCAAGGCGAGTTACATGATCCCCCATGTTGTGCAAAAAAGCGGT
TAGCTCCTTCGGTCCTCCGATCGTTGTCAGAAGTAAGTTGGCCGCAGTGTTATCACTCATGGTTATGGCA
GCACTGCATAATTCTCTTACTGTCATGCCATCCGTAAGATGCTTTTCTGTGACTGGTGAGTACTCAACCA
AGTCATTCTGAGAATAGTGTATGCGGCGACCGAGTTGCTCTTGCCCGGCGTCAATACGGGATAATACCGC
GCCACATAGCAGAACTTTAAAAGTGCTCATCATTGGAAAACGTTCTTCGGGGCGAAAACTCTCAAGGATC
TTACCGCTGTTGAGATCCAGTTCGATGTAACCCACTCGTGCACCCAACTGATCTTCAGCATCTTTTACTT
TCACCAGCGTTTCTGGGTGAGCAAAAACAGGAAGGCAAAATGCCGCAAAAAAGGGAATAAGGGCGACACG
GAAATGTTGAATACTCATACTCTTCCTTTTTCAATATTATTGAAGCATTTATCAGGGTTATTGTCTCATG
AGCGGATACATATTTGAATGTATTTAGAAAAATAAACAAATAGGGGTTCCGCG
Features (pLannotate 1.2.2; 6 found; start..end, strand, type, name):
      7..25      +  promoter       SP6 promoter: promoter for bacteriophage SP6 RNA polymerase
    628..1257    +  CDS            TRP1: TRPF_KLULA - Protein inferred from homology: Swiss-Prot protein existence level 3. From Kluyveromyces lactis (strain ATCC 8585 / CBS 2359 / DSM 70799 / NBRC 1267 / NRRL Y-1140 / WM37) (Yeast) (Candida sphaerica).
   1593..1611    -  promoter       T7 promoter: promoter for bacteriophage T7 RNA polymerase
   1619..2207    -  rep_origin     ori: high-copy-number ColE1/pMB1/pBR322/pUC origin of replication
   2378..3238    -  CDS            AmpR: β-lactamase; bla; confers resistance to ampicillin, carbenicillin, and related antibiotics
   3239..3343    -  promoter       AmpR promoter: bla
