[The description below was written by a language model from this plasmid's Addgene catalogue record and pLannotate feature annotations shown in this document.]
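Description:
SJZ2-TRP1 is a small (about 3.3 kb) bacterial template plasmid built on the SJZ2 backbone. It supplies a selectable marker cassette for PCR-based gene deletion in the yeast Saccharomyces cerevisiae. It is catalogued as a yeast expression vector, but the annotated features show no yeast origin of replication or centromere. This fits its role as a source of amplifiable DNA rather than a plasmid maintained in yeast. In E. coli it replicates from a high-copy ColE1/pUC-type origin and is selected with ampicillin through the β-lactamase gene and its native bla promoter.

The payload is a 1,433 bp insert carrying the TRP1 gene of Kluyveromyces lactis, which encodes phosphoribosylanthranilate isomerase and complements tryptophan auxotrophy in trp1 yeast strains. According to the record, the marker is driven by the S. cerevisiae BBC1 promoter. This promoter is not separately annotated in the feature table but presumably lies in the roughly 600 bp upstream of the coding sequence. No terminator is annotated either. A heterologous K. lactis marker has limited homology to the S. cerevisiae TRP1 locus. This generally reduces unwanted recombination of the cassette at the native marker locus and favours integration at the intended target. SP6 and T7 bacteriophage promoters flank the cassette in convergent orientation and probably serve as convenient common sites at its boundaries, though the record does not say how they are used.

In typical use, the cassette is amplified with primers carrying homology arms to a target gene, and the product replaces that gene by homologous recombination, with transformants selected on medium lacking tryptophan. The plasmid belongs to a template set designed for deleting multiple genes in the same strain.
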