Addgene plasmid #228256: SJZ2-TRP1
Purpose: Template plasmid for yeast gene knockout, uses auxotrophic marker TRP1 (Kluyveromyces lactis)
Depositing lab: Zhiping Xie. Depositing organization: Shanghai Jiao Tong University. Publication: Template plasmids optimized for deletion of multiple genes in yeast Saccharomyces cerevisiae. Feng Y-H, Song J-Z, Zhu J, Xie Z. Microbiol Spectr. 2024 Oct 10:e0132024. doi: 10.1128/spectrum.01320-24. PubMed 39387598.
Backbone
  Vector backbone: SJZ2
  Vector type: Yeast Expression
Growth in bacteria
  Bacterial resistance: Ampicillin, 100 μg/mL
  Growth temperature: 37°C
  Growth strain: DH5alpha
  Copy number: High Copy
Gene/Insert
  Gene/Insert name: TRP1
  Species: Kluyveromyces lactis
  Insert size (bp): 1433
  Promoter: BBC1 S.c.
  Cloning method: Other
Terms and licenses: Academic/Nonprofit Terms; Industry Terms: Not Available to Industry
How to cite: SJZ2-TRP1 was a gift from Zhiping Xie (Addgene plasmid # 228256 ; http://n2t.net/addgene:228256 ; RRID:Addgene_228256)
