>Addgene plasmid #228256 | SJZ2-TRP1 | depositor partial sequence | sequence record 447979 | TRP1 K.l.
ATGCTCGTTAAAGTGTGTGGTTTGCAAACCGTTGAAGCTGCAAAGACTGCTGTGGATGATGGTGCTGATT
ACTTAGGTATCATTTGTGTTCCCGGTAGGAAAAGAACCATTGACTCATCTGTTGCGAAAGGTATTTCAAC
TGCAGTTCACCAACAAGAGAACGTGAAAGGTACTAAACTAGTCGGGGTGTTTAGAAATCAGTCCGTTGAT
GATGTCCTTCAACTGTACCACGAATATAATCTAGATGTGATACAATTACATGGAGATGAAGATATTAAAG
AATACAGATCTTTGATCCCATCTTCAATTCCAATCATTAAGAGGTTCCAGTTCCCACAGGATTGTGAATT
ACTACTGGACCTGTATGAACACGTAGACAATGTGCTGACGTTGTTCGATTCTGGTGAAGGTGGCACTGGT
GAGAAATTGAATTGGAGTGCAATTTCCAGTTGGTCTGCAAGTCATCCCGAGATAAAATTCATTATCGCTG
GTGGATTGAATCCTGATAACGTTTCTGTTGCCATTAATATGTTACCAAATGCGATCGGTGTCGATGTAAG
TGGAGGAGTAGAGACTGATGGTATCAAGGATTTAGAAAAGGTAAAGCTATTCATCCAGCAGGCCTCTCAA
TAG
